>Addgene plasmid #130194 | pRDAX-VALENTIA-013 EB3-Eos//BsaI | addgene full sequence | sequence record 273422 | Addgene NGS Result
CTTTCTGCTATGGAGGTCAGGTATGATTTAAAGGTCTCATAGGTCTTGTATTCAGTCTCGCACTTTAGAC
ATGGTCTTCTGCTGCCCGTGGTCCTCTATTCGTCGGATGTTCTGTCGATTCTTCCTGTCTATCTGGACTG
GATCTGATATCATCGTCGACATTGATTATTGACTAGTTATTAATAGTAATCAATTACGGGGTCATTAGTT
CATAGCCCATATATGGAGTTCCGCGTTACATAACTTACGGTAAATGGCCCGCCTGGCTGACCGCCCAACG
ACCCCCGCCCATTGACGTCAATAATGACGTATGTTCCCATAGTAACGCCAATAGGGACTTTCCATTGACG
TCAATGGGTGGAGTATTTACGGTAAACTGCCCACTTGGCAGTACATCAAGTGTATCATATGCCAAGTACG
CCCCCTATTGACGTCAATGACGGTAAATGGCCCGCCTGGCATTATGCCCAGTACATGACCTTATGGGACT
TTCCTACTTGGCAGTACATCTACGTATTAGTCATCGCTATTACCATGGTCGAGGTGAGCCCCACGTTCTG
CTTCACTCTCCCCATCTCCCCCCCCTCCCCACCCCCAATTTTGTATTTATTTATTTTTTAATTATTTTGT
GCAGCGATGGGGGCGGGGGGGGGGGGGGCGCGCGCCAGGCGGGGCGGGGCGGGGCGRGGGGCGGGGCGGG
GCGAGGCGGAGAGGTGCGGCGGCAGCCAATCAGAGCGGCGCGCTCCGAAAGTTTCCTTTTATGGCGAGGC
GGCGGCGGCGGCGGCCCTATAAAAAGCGAAGCGCGCGGCGGGCGGGAGTCGCTGCGTTGGGACGCCACCA
TGGCCGTGAACGTGTACTCAACCAGCGTAACAAGCGAGAATCTGTCAAGGCACGACATGTTGGCTTGGGT
GAACGATTCCCTTCATCTGAACTACACCAAAATCGAACAGCTGTGCTCTGGAGCTGCCTATTGCCAGTTT
ATGGACATGCTCTTTCCCGGATGTGTGCACCTTCGGAAAGTCAAATTCCAGGCAAAACTGGAACATGAGT
ATATCCACAACTTTAAGGTTCTGCAAGCAGCTTTTAAGAAGATGGGCGTGGACAAGATCATCCCGGTGGA
AAAGCTCGTGAAAGGGAAGTTTCAGGACAATTTCGAGTTCATTCAGTGGTTCAAGAAGTTCTTTGACGCC
AACTATGATGGGAAAGATTACAATCCACTGCTTGCCAGACAGGGACAGGATGTCGCACCGCCACCCAATC
CTGGCGACCAGATCTTCAACAAGAGCAAGAAACTGATTGGGACAGCGGTTCCACAACGTACTTCCCCTAC
TGGCCCCAAGAACATGCAGACGTCTGGCAGACTGAGCAATGTTGCTCCACCCTGTATACTCCGCAAGAAT
CCACCTAGTGCTCGAAATGGCGGTCATGAGACAGATGCCCAGATACTGGAGCTCAACCAACAGCTGGTAG
ACCTGAAACTGACCGTCGACGGATTGGAGAAAGAGAGGGACTTCTACTTCTCCAAGTTGCGGGATATAGA
GCTCATTTGCCAGGAACACGAGAGCGAAAACTCTCCCGTCATCAGTGGTATCATCGGTATTCTGTATGCC
ACTGAAGAAGGGTTTGCACCTCCTGAAGATGACGAAATTGAGGAGCACCAACAGGAGGATCAAGACGAGT
ACCTGGATGGCGGGTCAGGCGGCAGCTCAGCGATCAAACCCGACATGAAGATCAACCTCCGAATGGAAGG
CAACGTAAACGGCCATCACTTCGTGATTGATGGCGATGGCACAGGGAAGCCATTTGAGGGGAAACAAAGC
ATGGATCTGGAGGTGAAGGAAGGTGGTCCTCTGCCTTTTGCCTTCGACATACTGACTACAGCCTTTCACT
ATGGGAATCGCGTGTTTGTCGAGTATCCCGACCATATACAGGATTACTTCAAGCAGAGTTTCCCGAAAGG
CTATAGCTGGGAAAGGTCCCTCACATTTGAGGATGGAGGGATTTGCATTGCAAGAAACGACATCACCATG
GAAGGAGACACCTTCTACAACAAGGTTCGGTTCCATGGGACAAATTTCCCCGCTAATGGTCCTGTGATGC
AGAAGAAAACCCTGAAGTGGGAACCATCCACTGAGAAGATGTACGTGAGAGATGGAGTACTGACGGGTGA
CATTCACGCTGCACTGCTGTTGGAGGGCAATGCCCACTATCGGTGTGATTTTCGCACTACCTACAAGGCC
AAAGAGAAAGGCGTCAAACTCCCTGGATACCACCTTGTCGATCATTGCATCGAGATCCTTTCTCACGACA
AGGACTACAACAAGGTGAAGCTGTATGAACATGCCGTTGCTCACTCTGGATTGCCAGACAATGCAAGGCG
TTCAGGCTCTGATTAAGGCGCCAGGTACATCTCCAATACGGCGTCTTGCATAGAGAACACGATTAGCACA
CCGGTTACCCACGTGATGCCCGAACGGACCCATGTCATGCCAGAGCGCACTGGTAACTTGTTTATTGCAG
CTTATAATGGTTACAAATAAAGCAATAGCATCACAAATTTCACAAATAAAGCATTTTTTTCACTGCATTC
TAGTTGTGGTTTGTCCAAACTCATCAATGTATCTTATCATGTCTGTCGTCGAATTCGAGTTGGCGCGCCT
GTCATTCTAAATCTCTCTTTCAGCCTAAAGCTTTTTCCCCGTATCCCCCCAGGTGTCTGCAGGCTCAAAG
AGCAGCGAGAAGCGTTCAGAGGAAAGCGATCCCGTGCCACCTTCCCCGTGCCCGGGCTGTCCCCGCACGC
TGCCGGCTCGGGGATGCGGGGGGAGCGCCGGACCGGAGCGGAGCCCCGGGCGGCTCGCTGCTGCCCCCTA
GCGGGGGAGGGACGTAATTACATCCCTGGGGGCTTTGGGAGGGGGCTGTCCCCGTGAGCTCCCAGGCGCG
CCTGTCATTCTAAATCTCTCTTTCAGCCTAAAGCTTTTTCCCCGTATCCCCCCAGGTGTCTGCAGGCTCA
AAGAGCAGCGAGAAGCGTTCAGAGGAAAGCGATCCCGTGCCACCTTCCCCGTGCCCGGGCTGTCCCCGCA
CGCTGCCGGCTCGGGGATGCGGGGGGAGCGCCGGACCGGAGCGGAGCCCCGGGCGGCTCGCTGCTGCCCC
CTAGCGGGGGAGGGACGTAATTACATCCCTGGGGGCTTTGGGGGGGGGCTGTCCCCGTGAGCTCCCAGGC
GCGCCAACTCGGTACCTCACCCGATTCTCATCATGGAGACACATCAGGACATCTCCAATACCGCCATGGA
AACGCACCAAGATGCGACTGCTCTTCTGCCAGTGACGGCATTCGTCTGCAAGATTAACGGCATACAGAAA
GAAACGATGAGACCCATTCAGGACGAGCCTCAGACTCCAGCGTAACTGGACTGCAATCAACTCACTGGCT
CACCTTCACGGGTGGGCCTTTCTTCGGTAGAAAATCAAAGGATCTTCTTGAGATCCTTTTTTTCTGCGCG
TAATCTGCTGCTTGCAAACAAAAAAACCACCGCTACCAGCGGTGGTTTGTTTGCCGGATCAAGAGCTACC
AACTCTTTTTCCGAGGTAACTGGCTTCAGCAGAGCGCAGATACCAAATACTGTTCTTCTAGTGTAGCCGT
AGTTAGGCCACCACTTCAAGAACTCTGTAGCACCGCCTACATACCTCGCTCTGCTAATCCTGTTACCAGT
GGCTGCTGCCAGTGGCGATAAGTCGTGTCTTACCGGGTTGGACTCAAGACGATAGTTACCGGATAAGGCG
CAGCGGTCGGGCTGAACGGGGGGTTCGTGCACACAGCCCAGCTTGGAGCGAACGACCTACACCGAACTGA
GATACCTACAGCGTGAGCTATGAGAAAGCGCCACGCTTCCCGAAGGGAGAAAGGCGGACAGGTATCCGGT
AAGCGGCAGGGTCGGAACAGGAGAGCGCACGAGGGAGCTTCCAGGGGGAAACGCCTGGTATCTTTATAGT
CCTGTCGGGTTTCGCCACCTCTGACTTGAGCATCGATTTTTGTGATGCTCGTCAGGGGGGCGGAGCCTAT
GGAAAAACGCCAGCAACGCAGAAAGGCCCACCCGAAGGTGAGCCAGGTGATTACATTTGGGCCCTCATTA
CCAATGCTTAATCAGTGAGGCACCTATCTCAGCGATCTGTCTATTTCGTTCATCCATAGTTGCCTGACTC
CCCGTCGTGTAGATAACTACGATGCGGGAGGGCTTACCATCTGGCCCCAGTGCTGCAATGATACCGCGAG
AACCACGCTCACCGGCTCCAGATTTATCAGCAATAAACCAGCCAGCCGGGAGGGCCGAGCGCAGAAGTGA
TCCTGCAACTTTATCCGCCTCCATCCAGTCTATTAATTGTTGCCGGGAAGCTAGAGTAAGTAGTTCGCCA
GTTAATAGTTTGCGCAACGTTGTTGCCATTGCTACAGGCATCGTGGTGTCACGCTCGTCGTTTGGTATGG
CTTCATTCAGCTCCGGTTCCCAACGATCAAGGCGAGTTACATGATCCCCCATGTTGTGCAAAAAAGCGGT
TAGCTCCTTCGGTCCTCCGATCGTTGCCAGAAGTAAGTTGGCCGCAGTGTTATCACTCATGGTTATGGCA
GCACTGCATAATTCTCTTACTGTCATGCCATCCGTGAGATGCTTTTCTGTGACTGGTGAGTACTCAACCA
AGTCATTCTGAGAATAGTGTATGCGGCGACCGAGTTGCTCTTGCCCGGCGTCAATACGGGATAATACCGC
GCCACATAGCAGAACTTTAAAAGTGCTCATCATTGGAAAACGTTCTTCGGGGCGTAAACTCTCAAGGATC
TTACCGCTGTTGAGATCCAGTTCGATGTAACCCACTCGTGCACCCAACTGATCTTCAGCATCTTTTACTT
TCACCAGCGTTTCTGGGTGAGCAAAAACAGGAAGGCAAAATGCCGCAAAAAAGGGAATAAGGGCGACACG
GAAATGTTGAATACTCATTTTAGCTTCCTTAGCTCCTGAAAATCTCGATAACTCAAAAAATACGCCCGGT
AGTGATCTTATTTCATTATGGTGAAAGTTGGAACCTCTTACGTGCCGATCAAGTCAAAAGCCTCCGGTCG
GAGGCTTTTGA
Features (pLannotate 1.2.2; 11 found; start..end, strand, type, name):
    158..537     +  enhancer       CMV enhancer: human cytomegalovirus immediate early enhancer
    539..814     +  promoter       chicken β-actin promoter: No description available
    840..1682    +  CDS            MAPRE3: MARE3_HUMAN - Experimental evidence at protein level: Swiss-Prot protein existence level 1. Plus-end tracking protein (+TIP) that binds to the plus-end of microtubules and regulates the dynamics of the microtubule cytoskeleton. Promotes microtubule growth. May be involved in spindle function by stabilizing microtubules and anchoring them at centrosomes. Also acts as a regulator of minus-end microtubule organization: interacts with the complex formed by AKAP9 and PDE4DIP, leading to recruit CAMSAP2 to the Golgi apparatus, thereby tethering non- centrosomal minus-end microtubules to the Golgi, a
   1707..2381    +  CDS            mEosFP-M159A: mEosFP-M159A is a basic (constitutively fluorescent) green fluorescent protein published in 2011, derived from Lobophyllia hemprichii. It has low acid sensitivity.
   2505..2626    +  polyA_signal   SV40 poly(A) signal: SV40 polyadenylation signal
   3427..3456    +  terminator     T3Te terminator: phage T3 early transcription terminator
   3478..4065    +  rep_origin     ori: high-copy-number ColE1/pMB1/pBR322/pUC origin of replication
   4077..4104    -  terminator     T7Te terminator: phage T7 early transcription terminator
   4128..4988    -  CDS            AmpR: β-lactamase; bla; confers resistance to ampicillin, carbenicillin, and related antibiotics
   4989..5091    -  promoter       cat promoter: promoter of the E. coli cat gene encoding chloramphenicol acetyltransferase
   5092..2       -  terminator     tonB terminator (across the origin): bidirectional E. coli tonB-P14 transcription terminator
