[The description below was written by a language model from this plasmid's Addgene catalogue record and pLannotate feature annotations shown in this document.]
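Description:
pRDAX-VALENTIA-013 EB3-Eos//BsaI is a 5.1 kb, custom-built synthetic biology plasmid deposited as an extension to the EMMA modular mammalian assembly kit. It is maintained in E. coli as a high-copy plasmid through a ColE1/pUC-type origin and selected with ampicillin. The β-lactamase gene is annotated as driven by the E. coli cat promoter. The bacterial maintenance elements are insulated by transcription terminators (phage T3Te and T7Te flanking the origin, and a bidirectional tonB terminator next to the resistance cassette), a layout typical of modular backbones that aims to limit read-through between the propagation module and the payload.

The payload is a complete mammalian expression unit. A CMV immediate-early enhancer joined to the chicken β-actin promoter, a strong constitutive CAG-style arrangement, precedes an open reading frame for EB3 (MAPRE3), a microtubule plus-end tracking protein. This is followed after a short gap by an Eos-family fluorescent protein and then an SV40 polyadenylation signal. The name and feature order indicate a C-terminal EB3-Eos fusion. The catalogue lists the insert as mouse, whereas the automated annotation matched the human MAPRE3 entry, which likely reflects close homology. The fluorescent protein was matched to an mEosFP variant (M159A), and the exact Eos version is not stated in the record.

The "//BsaI" suffix suggests compatibility with BsaI-based Golden Gate assembly, but the cloning sites are recorded as unknown and no such sites are annotated. Beyond its role as a kit extension, no specific purpose is given. An EB3-fluorescent protein fusion is generally used to visualise growing microtubule ends in live mammalian cells.
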