Addgene plasmid #130194: pRDAX-VALENTIA-013 EB3-Eos//BsaI
Purpose: EMMA Kit # 1000000119 extension
Depositing lab: Gary Lewin. Depositing organization: Max-Delbrueck-Centrum fuer Molekulare Medizin (MDC).
Backbone
  Vector backbone: custom built
  Vector type: Synthetic Biology
Growth in bacteria
  Bacterial resistance: Ampicillin, 100 μg/mL
  Growth temperature: 37°C
  Growth strain: DH5alpha
  Copy number: High Copy
Gene/Insert
  Gene/Insert name: EB3-Eos
  Species: M. musculus (mouse)
  Cloning method: Restriction Enzyme; 5′ cloning site unknown (unknown if destroyed); 3′ cloning site unknown (unknown if destroyed)
Terms and licenses: Academic/Nonprofit Terms; Industry Terms: Not Available to Industry
How to cite: pRDAX-VALENTIA-013 EB3-Eos//BsaI was a gift from Gary Lewin (Addgene plasmid # 130194 ; http://n2t.net/addgene:130194 ; RRID:Addgene_130194)
